Addgene plasmid #146355: pAc5.1B-EGFP-DmXRN1_1-573_G
Purpose: Insect Expression of DmXRN1_1-573
Depositing lab: Elisa Izaurralde. Depositing organization: Max Planck Institute for Developmental Biology.
Backbone
  Vector backbone: Unknown
  Vector type: Insect Expression
Growth in bacteria
  Bacterial resistance: Ampicillin, 100 μg/mL
  Growth temperature: 37°C
  Growth strain: DH5alpha
  Copy number: Low Copy
Gene/Insert
  Gene/Insert name: DmXRN1_1-573
  Species: D. melanogaster (fly)
  Entrez Gene: pcm (a.k.a. Dmel_CG3291, CG3291, DmXrn1, Dmel\CG3291, Pcm, XRN1, XRN1/pcm, Xrn1, Xrn1p)
  Cloning method: Unknown
Terms and licenses: Academic/Nonprofit Terms; Industry Terms: Not Available to Industry
Depositor comments: ORF extracted from NCBI: NM_078684.3 transcript variant A. Plasmids from this collection were made available to the research community and donated after the lab closed. Please note that the sequence provided by the depositing laboratory may be theoretical/predicted or based on Sanger sequencing results. There may be discrepancies between sequencing results obtained by Addgene and the depositor sequence. If an Addgene verified sequence is not available, please contact before placing your order to request that our lab fully sequence the plasmid.
How to cite: pAc5.1B-EGFP-DmXRN1_1-573_G was a gift from Elisa Izaurralde (Addgene plasmid # 146355 ; http://n2t.net/addgene:146355 ; RRID:Addgene_146355)
