[The description below was written by a language model from this plasmid's Addgene catalogue record and pLannotate feature annotations shown in this document.]
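Description:
pAc5.1B-EGFP-DmXRN1_1-573_G is a 7.8 kb insect expression plasmid that produces an EGFP-tagged N-terminal fragment of the Drosophila melanogaster 5'-3' exoribonuclease XRN1, the product of the pacman (pcm) gene. The catalogue lists the backbone as unknown, although the name and the annotated parts are consistent with a pAc5.1-type vector. In bacteria it replicates from a ColE1/pUC-type origin and is selected through a β-lactamase gene with its own promoter, conferring ampicillin resistance. The feature annotation calls this origin high-copy, whereas the repository entry lists the plasmid as low copy. Short fragments annotated as tetracycline resistance and SV40 large T antigen sequence appear to be non-functional backbone remnants. No selectable marker for insect cells is annotated.

Expression is driven by the Drosophila actin 5C promoter, a strong constitutive promoter widely used in cultured fly cells. It is followed by the EGFP coding sequence and then the insert covering residues 1 to 573 of DmXRN1, which the depositor derived from transcript variant A of the gene. The automated annotation labels this region as a fragment of human XRN1, which reflects homology matching rather than the actual source species. A V5 epitope tag sequence lies downstream of the insert, but the record does not say whether it is in frame with the fusion or cut off by a stop codon. An SV40 polyadenylation signal follows the cassette. The stated purpose is simply insect expression of this fragment. An EGFP fusion of this kind lends itself to localisation and GFP-based pulldown experiments on mRNA decay factors, though the record does not specify particular applications.
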