Features (pLannotate 1.2.2; 10 found; start..end, strand, type, name):
     56..2568    +  promoter       Ac5 promoter: Drosophila melanogaster actin 5C promoter
   2588..3304    +  CDS            EGFP: EGFP is a basic (constitutively fluorescent) green fluorescent protein published in 1996, derived from Aequorea victoria. It is reported to be a rapidly-maturing weak dimer with moderate acid sensitivity.
   3347..5065    +  CDS            XRN1 (fragment): XRN1_HUMAN - Also known as SEP1. Experimental evidence at protein level: Swiss-Prot protein existence level 1. Major 5'-3' exoribonuclease involved in mRNA decay. Required for the 5'-3'-processing of the G4 tetraplex-containing DNA and RNA substrates. The kinetic of hydrolysis is faster for G4 RNA tetraplex than for G4 DNA tetraplex and monomeric RNA tetraplex. Binds to RNA and DNA (By similarity). Plays a role in replication-dependent histone mRNA degradation. May act as a tumor suppressor protein in osteogenic sarcoma (OGS). From Homo sapiens (Human).
   5091..5132    +  CDS            V5 tag: epitope tag from simian virus 5
   5232..5366    -  polyA_signal   SV40 poly(A) signal: SV40 polyadenylation signal
   5389..5473    -  CDS            large T antigen (fragment): large T antigen from SV40 (simian virus 40)
   5474..5944    +  CDS            TcR (fragment): tetracycline efflux protein; tet; confers resistance to tetracycline
   5988..6576    -  rep_origin     ori: high-copy-number ColE1/pMB1/pBR322/pUC origin of replication
   6747..7607    -  CDS            AmpR: β-lactamase; bla; confers resistance to ampicillin, carbenicillin, and related antibiotics
   7608..7712    -  promoter       AmpR promoter: bla
>Addgene plasmid #146355 | pAc5.1B-EGFP-DmXRN1_1-573_G | depositor full sequence | sequence record 288800 | Full Sequence
CTTCAAGGAATTAATTCTATATTCTAAAAACACAAATGATACTTCTAAAAAAAATCATGAATGGCATCAA
CTCTGAATCAAATCTTTGCAGATGCACCTACTTCTCATTTCCACTGTCACATCATTTTTCCAGATCTCGC
TGCCTGTTATGTGGCCCACAAACCAAGACACGTTTTATGGCCATTAAAGCTGGCTGATCGTCGCCAAACA
CCAAATACATATCAATATGTACATTCGAGAAAGAAGCGATCAAAGAAGCGTCTTCGGGCGAGTAGGAGAA
TGCGGAGGAGAAGGAGAACGAGCTGATCTAGTATCTCTCCACAATCCAATGCCAACTGACCAACTGGCCA
TATTCGGAGCAATTTGAAGCCAATTTCCATCGCCTGGCGATCGCTCCATTCTTGGCTATATGTTTTTCAC
CGTTCCCGGGGCCATTTTCAAAGACTCGTCGGTAAGATAAGATTGTGTCACTCGCTGTCTCTCTTCATTT
GTCGAAGAATGCTGAGGAATTTCGCGATGACGTCGGCGAGTATTTTGAAGAATGAGAATAATTTGTATTT
ATACGAAAATCAGTTAGTGGAATTTTCTACAAAAACATGTTATCTATAGATAATTTTGTTGCAAAATATG
TTGACTATGACAAAGATTGTATGTATATACCTTTAATGTATTCTCATTTTCTTATGTATTTATAATGGCA
ATGATGATACTGATGATATTTTAAGATGATGCCAGACCACAGGCTGATTTCTGCGTCTTTTGCCGAACGC
AGTGCATGTGCGGTTGTTGTTTTTTGGAATAGTTTCAATTTTCGGACTGTCCGCTTTGATTTCAGTTTCT
TGGCTTATTCAAAAAGCAAAGTAAAGCCAAAAAAGCGAGATGGCAATACCAAATGCGGCAAAACGGTAGT
GGAAGGAAAGGGGTGCGGGGCAGCGGAAGGAAGGGTGGGGCGGGGCGTGGCGGGGTCTGTGGCTGGGCGC
GACGTCACCGACGTTGGAGCCACTCCTTTGACCATGTGTGCGTGTGTGTATTATTCGTGTCTCGCCACTC
GCCGGTTGTTTTTTTCTTTTTATCTCGCTCTCTCTAGCGCCATCTCGTACGCATGCTCAACGCACCGCAT
GTTGCCGTGTCCTTTATGCGTCATTTTGGCTCGAAATAGGCAATTATTTAAACAAAGATTAGTCAACGAA
AACGCTAAAATAAATAAGTCTACAATATGGTTACTTATTGCCATGTGTGTGCAGCCAACGATAGCAACAA
AAGCAACAACACAGTGGCTTTCCCTCTTTCACTTTTTGTTTGCAAGCGCGTGCGAGCAAGACGGCACGAC
CGGCAAACGCAATTACGCTGACAAAGAGCAGACGAAGTTTTGGCCGAAAAACATCAAGGCGCCTGATACG
AATGCATTTGCAATAACAATTGCGATATTTAATATTGTTTATGAAGCTGTTTGACTTCAAAACACACAAA
AAAAAAAATAAAACAAATTATTTGAAAGAGAATTAGGAATCGGACAGCTTATCGTTACGGGCTAACAGCA
CACCGAGACGAAATAGCTTACCTGACGTCACAGCCTCTGGAAGAACTGCCGCCAAGCAGAGAGAGAGAGA
AAAAGAGGGAGAGCAGCTTAGACCGCATGTGCTTGTGTGTGAGGCGTCTCTCTCTTCGTCTCCTGTTTGC
GCAAACGCATAGACTGCACTGAGAAAATCGATTACCTATTTTTTATGAATGAATATTTGCACTATTACTA
TTCAAAACTATTAAGATAGCAATCACATTCAATAGCCAAATACTATACCACCTGAGCGATGCAACGAAAT
GATCAATTTGAGCAAAAATGCTGCATATTTAGGACGGCATCATTATAGAAATGCTTCTTGCTGTGTACTT
TTCTCTCGTCTGGCAGCTGTTTCGCCGTTATTGTTAAAACCGGCTTAAGTTAGGTGTGTTTTCTACGACT
AGTGATGCCCCTACTAGAAGATGTGTGTTGCACAAATGTCCCTGAATAACCAATTTGAAGTGCAGATAGC
AGTAAACGTAAGCTAATATGAATATTATTTAACTGTAATGTTTTAATATCGCTGGACATTACTAATAAAC
CCACTATAAACACATGTACATATGTATGTTTTGGCATACAATGAGTAGTTGGGGAAAAAATGTGTAAAAG
CACCGTGACCATCACAGCATAAAGATAACCAGCTGAAGTATCGAATATGAGTAACCCCCAAATTGAATCA
CATGCCGCAACTGATAGGACCCATGGAAGTACACTCTTCATGGCGATATACAAGACACACACAAGCACGA
ACACCCAGTTGCGGAGGAAATTCTCCGTAAATGAAAACCCAATCGGCGAACAATTCATACCCATATATGG
TAAAAGTTTTGAACGCGACTTGAGAGCGGAGAGCATTGCGGCTGATAAGGTTTTAGCGCTAAGCGGGCTT
TATAAAACGGGCTGCGGGACCAGTTTTCATATCACTACCGTTTGAGTTCTTGTGCTGTGTGGATACTCCT
CCCGACACAAAGCCGCTCCATCAGCCAGCAGTCGTCTAATCCAGAGACCCCGGATCGGGGTACCAACATG
GTGAGCAAGGGCGAGGAGCTGTTCACCGGGGTGGTGCCCATCCTGGTCGAGCTGGACGGCGACGTAAACG
GCCACAAGTTCAGCGTGTCCGGCGAGGGCGAGGGCGATGCCACCTACGGCAAGCTGACCCTGAAGTTCAT
CTGCACCACCGGCAAGCTGCCCGTGCCCTGGCCCACCCTCGTGACCACCCTGACCTACGGCGTGCAGTGC
TTCAGCCGCTACCCCGACCACATGAAGCAGCACGACTTCTTCAAGTCCGCCATGCCCGAAGGCTACGTCC
AGGAGCGCACCATCTTCTTCAAGGACGACGGCAACTACAAGACCCGCGCCGAGGTGAAGTTCGAGGGCGA
CACCCTGGTGAACCGCATCGAGCTGAAGGGCATCGACTTCAAGGAGGACGGCAACATCCTGGGGCACAAG
CTGGAGTACAACTACAACAGCCACAACGTCTATATCATGGCCGACAAGCAGAAGAACGGCATCAAGGTGA
ACTTCAAGATCCGCCACAACATCGAGGACGGCAGCGTGCAGCTCGCCGACCACTACCAGCAGAACACCCC
CATCGGCGACGGCCCCGTGCTGCTGCCCGACAACCACTACCTGAGCACCCAGTCCGCCCTGAGCAAAGAC
CCCAACGAGAAGCGCGATCACATGGTCCTGCTGGAGTTCGTGACCGCCGCCGGGATCACTCTCGGCATGG
ACGAGCTGTACAAGCCAAGCTTGAATTCTGCAGATATCCAGCACAGTGGCGGCCGCATGGGCGTTCCCAA
GTTCTTTCGCTACATCAGCGAGCGATATCCGTGCCTCAGCGAATTGGCGCGGGAGCACTGCATACCCGAG
TTCGACAATCTGTACTTGGACATGAACGGCATTGTCCACAACTGCTCGCATCCGGACGACAACAACATAC
ACTTTCACCTGGAGGAGGAGCAGATATTCCAGGAAATCTTCAACTACGTAGACAAGCTGTTCTACCTGAT
CAAGCCGCAGCGCCTCTTCTTCCTTTCAGTTGACGGGGTGGCTCCACGGGCCAAGATGAACCAGCAGCGC
AGCCGGCGATTCCGGACGGCGCGCGAGGCGGAGCAGCAGGAGGCCAAGGCGGCCCAGCGAGGCGAGTTGC
GAGAGCACGAGCGCTTCGACAGCAACTGCATTACGCCGGGCACCGAATTCATGGTGCGTCTGCAGGAGGG
ACTGCGCGCCTTTCTCAAAACGAAGATTTCGACGGATCCGCTGTGGCAGCGTTGCACCGTAATCCTAAGT
GGCCAGGAGGCGCCCGGCGAGGGCGAGCACAAGATCATGGACTACATTCGGTACATGAAGACGCAGCCGG
ACTATGATCCCAATACACGACACTGCCTTTACGGCCTGGACGCCGATCTGATCATTCTGGGCCTCTGCAC
CCACGAGCTGCACTTCGTGGTGCTGCGCGAGGAGGTCAAGTTCGGGCGCAACGTCAAGCGCACCTCGGTG
GAGGAGACGCGCTTCTTCCTGCTGCACCTGGGTCTGCTGCGCGAGTACCTCGAGCTGGAGTTCGACGCCC
TGAGAACAGACGAGCACAAATTGGACATTGCGCAGCTTATCGACGACTGGGTGCTGATGGGCTTTTTGGT
CGGCAACGACTTCATTCCCCACCTGCCGTGCCTGCACATTTCATCAAATGCACTGCCGCTGCTCTACCGC
ACCTACATCGGCATTTACCCGACCCTCGGCGGCAACATCAACGAGAACGGCAAGCTCAACCTGCGCCGCT
TGCAGATTTTCATATCGGCCCTCACCGAGGTGGAGCTGGATCACTTCAAGGAGCACGCCGACGACTTGAA
GTACATGAACAACAAATCAGAGGCGTTCGACATGGACGTCGGCGAGATCACCGAGTCTCAAAACCTCGAC
TCCGATCTCGGAGCCCTCATCAACAAGAGCATGCTGCTCTACGATGACGACAGCGAGGAGGACTGCTCCG
ACGAGAACGCGGTTCTTCTGAAGGAGTTCCAGAACTACAAGCGAAACTTCTACCGCAACAAGTTCAAGCG
TGATCCGAATGATGAACTGATCGAGGAACTGTGCCACCACTACGTCAATGCGCTGCAGTGGGTGCTCGAC
TACTACTACCGTGGCGTGCAGTCCTGGGACTGGTACTATCCCTTCCACTACACTCCATTCATCAGCGACC
TCAAGAACATCGAGCAGGTGGAGATCGCCTTCCACATGGGCACGCCCTTTCTGCCATTCCAGCAGCTTCT
GGCGGTACTGCCGGCGGCCAGTGCAAAGCTTCTCCCTGTCGCCTACCACGACCTCATGCTGCTGCCGACC
AGCCCGCTGGCCGAGTTCTATCCACTGGAGTTCGAGAGCGACCTCAATGGCAAGAAACACGATTGGGAGG
CGGTTGTGCTGATACCCTTCATCGATGAGGGTCGGCTGCTGGCCGCTATGCTGCCATGCGAGGCTCAGCT
GTCGCTGGAGGAGCGCGAACGCAACTAGTCTAGAGGGCCCGCGGTTCGAAGGTAAGCCTATCCCTAACCC
TCTCCTCGGTCTCGATTCTACGCGTACCGGTCATCATCACCATCACCATTGAGTTTAAACCCGCTGATCA
GCCTCGACTGTGCCTTCTAAGGCCTGAGCTCGCTGATCAGCCTCGATCGAGGATCCAGACATGATAAGAT
ACATTGATGAGTTTGGACAAACCACAACTAGAATGCAGTGAAAAAAATGCTTTATTTGTGAAATTTGTGA
TGCTATTGCTTTATTTGTAACCATTATAAGCTGCAATAAACAAGTTAACAACAACAATTGCATTCATTTT
ATGTTTCAGGTTCAGGGGGAGGTGTGGGAGGTTTTTTAAAGCAAGTAAAACCTCTACAAATGTGGTATGG
CTGATTATGATCAGTCGACCGATGCCCTTGAGAGCCTTCAACCCAGTCAGCTCCTTCCGGTGGGCGCGGG
GCATGACTATCGTCGCCGCACTTATGACTGTCTTCTTTATCATGCAACTCGTAGGACAGGTGCCGGCAGC
GCTCTGGGTCATTTTCGGCGAGGACCGCTTTCGCTGGAGCGCGACGATGATCGGCCTGTCGCTTGCGGTA
TTCGGAATCTTGCACGCCCTCGCTCAAGCCTTCGTCACTGGTCCCGCCACCAAACGTTTCGGCGAGAAGC
AGGCCATTATCGCCGGCATGGCGGCCGACGCGCTGGGCTACGTCTTGCTGGCGTTCGCGACGCGAGGCTG
GATGGCCTTCCCCATTATGATTCTTCTCGCTTCCGGCGGCATCGGGATGCCCGCGTTGCAGGCCATGCTG
TCCAGGCAGGTAGATGACGACCATCAGGGACAGCTTCAAGGATCGCTCGCGGCTCTTACCAGCCAGCAAA
AGGCCAGGAACCGTAAAAAGGCCGCGTTGCTGGCGTTTTTCCATAGGCTCCGCCCCCCTGACGAGCATCA
CAAAAATCGACGCTCAAGTCAGAGGTGGCGAAACCCGACAGGACTATAAAGATACCAGGCGTTTCCCCCT
GGAAGCTCCCTCGTGCGCTCTCCTGTTCCGACCCTGCCGCTTACCGGATACCTGTCCGCCTTTCTCCCTT
CGGGAAGCGTGGCGCTTTCTCAATGCTCACGCTGTAGGTATCTCAGTTCGGTGTAGGTCGTTCGCTCCAA
GCTGGGCTGTGTGCACGAACCCCCCGTTCAGCCCGACCGCTGCGCCTTATCCGGTAACTATCGTCTTGAG
TCCAACCCGGTAAGACACGACTTATCGCCACTGGCAGCAGCCACTGGTAACAGGATTAGCAGAGCGAGGT
ATGTAGGCGGTGCTACAGAGTTCTTGAAGTGGTGGCCTAACTACGGCTACACTAGAAGGACAGTATTTGG
TATCTGCGCTCTGCTGAAGCCAGTTACCTTCGGAAAAAGAGTTGGTAGCTCTTGATCCGGCAAACAAACC
ACCGCTGGTAGCGGTGGTTTTTTTGTTTGCAAGCAGCAGATTACGCGCAGAAAAAAAGGATCTCAAGAAG
ATCCTTTGATCTTTTCTACGGGGTCTGACGCTCAGTGGAACGAAAACTCACGTTAAGGGATTTTGGTCAT
GAGATTATCAAAAAGGATCTTCACCTAGATCCTTTTAAATTAAAAATGAAGTTTTAAATCAATCTAAAGT
ATATATGAGTAAACTTGGTCTGACAGTTACCAATGCTTAATCAGTGAGGCACCTATCTCAGCGATCTGTC
TATTTCGTTCATCCATAGTTGCCTGACTCCCCGTCGTGTAGATAACTACGATACGGGAGGGCTTACCATC
TGGCCCCAGTGCTGCAATGATACCGCGAGACCCACGCTCACCGGCTCCAGATTTATCAGCAATAAACCAG
CCAGCCGGAAGGGCCGAGCGCAGAAGTGGTCCTGCAACTTTATCCGCCTCCATCCAGTCTATTAATTGTT
GCCGGGAAGCTAGAGTAAGTAGTTCGCCAGTTAATAGTTTGCGCAACGTTGTTGCCATTGCTGCAGGCAT
CGTGGTGTCACGCTCGTCGTTTGGTATGGCTTCATTCAGCTCCGGTTCCCAACGATCAAGGCGAGTTACA
TGATCCCCCATGTTGTGCAAAAAAGCGGTTAGCTCCTTCGGTCCTCCGATCGTTGTCAGAAGTAAGTTGG
CCGCAGTGTTATCACTCATGGTTATGGCAGCACTGCATAATTCTCTTACTGTCATGCCATCCGTAAGATG
CTTTTCTGTGACTGGTGAGTACTCAACCAAGTCATTCTGAGAATAGTGTATGCGGCGACCGAGTTGCTCT
TGCCCGGCGTCAACACGGGATAATACCGCGCCACATAGCAGAACTTTAAAAGTGCTCATCATTGGAAAAC
GTTCTTCGGGGCGAAAACTCTCAAGGATCTTACCGCTGTTGAGATCCAGTTCGATGTAACCCACTCGTGC
ACCCAACTGATCTTCAGCATCTTTTACTTTCACCAGCGTTTCTGGGTGAGCAAAAACAGGAAGGCAAAAT
GCCGCAAAAAAGGGAATAAGGGCGACACGGAAATGTTGAATACTCATACTCTTCCTTTTTCAATATTATT
GAAGCATTTATCAGGGTTATTGTCTCATGAGCGGATACATATTTGAATGTATTTAGAAAAATAAACAAAT
AGGGGTTCCGCGCACATTTCCCCGAAAAGTGCCACCTGACGTCTAAGAAACCATTATTATCATGACATTA
ACCTATAAAAATAGGCGTATCACGAGGCCCTTTCGT
